Addgene plasmid #78539: pDECKO-mCherry MALAT1_Enhancer.4
Purpose: Experimental plasmid
Depositing lab: Roderic Guigo & Rory Johnson. Depositing organization: Centre for Genomic Regulation (CRG). Publication: Scalable Design of Paired CRISPR Guide RNAs for Genomic Deletion. Pulido-Quetglas C, Aparicio-Prat E, Arnan C, Polidori T, Hermoso T, Palumbo E, Ponomarenko J, Guigo R, Johnson R. PLoS Comput Biol. 2017 Mar 2;13(3):e1005341. doi: 10.1371/journal.pcbi.1005341. eCollection 2017 Mar. PCOMPBIOL-D-16-01254 PubMed 28253259.
Backbone
  Vector backbone: pDECKO_mCherry
  Total vector size (bp): 9430
  Vector type: Mammalian Expression, Lentiviral
  Selectable markers: Puromycin
Growth in bacteria
  Bacterial resistance: Ampicillin, 100 μg/mL
  Growth temperature: 37°C
  Growth strain: NEB Stable
  Copy number: High Copy
Gene/Insert
  Gene/Insert name: gRNA1+scaffold+H1promoter+gRNA2
  gRNA/shRNA sequence: 2 guide RNAs against MALAT1_Enhancer.4
  Species: H. sapiens (human)
  Promoter: U6
  Cloning method: Gibson Cloning
  Sequencing primers: 5′ GTACAAAATACGTGACGTAG; 3′ ATGTCTACTATTCTTTCCCC
Terms and licenses: Academic/Nonprofit Terms; Industry Terms: Not Available to Industry
Depositor comments: Experimental plasmid.
How to cite: pDECKO-mCherry MALAT1_Enhancer.4 was a gift from Roderic Guigo & Rory Johnson (Addgene plasmid # 78539 ; http://n2t.net/addgene:78539 ; RRID:Addgene_78539)
