[The description below was written by a language model from this plasmid's Addgene catalogue record and pLannotate feature annotations shown in this document.]
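Description:
pDECKO-mCherry MALAT1_Enhancer.4 is a 9,430 bp lentiviral, mammalian-expression plasmid built on the pDECKO_mCherry backbone and designed to deliver a pair of CRISPR guide RNAs from a single vector. It is propagated in E. coli as a high-copy plasmid through a ColE1/pUC-type origin with ampicillin selection (AmpR). An f1 origin, an SV40 origin and residual lac/T7/T3 cloning-vector elements are also annotated. The viral framework is that of a third-generation, self-inactivating HIV-1 vector. An RSV promoter drives a truncated 5' LTR, followed by the Ψ packaging signal with a gag fragment, the RRE for Rev-dependent RNA export, a cPPT/CTS, a WPRE, and a ΔU3 3' LTR with a downstream SV40 polyadenylation signal.

The insert, assembled by Gibson cloning, is recorded as gRNA1 + scaffold + H1 promoter + gRNA2. The human U6 promoter transcribes the first guide fused to an S. pyogenes Cas9 scaffold. The H1 promoter then transcribes the second guide, which joins a second scaffold copy annotated just downstream. Both guides target the human region named MALAT1_Enhancer.4. According to the associated publication title, paired guides of this kind are intended to produce a genomic deletion, with two Cas9 cuts flanking the target segment. No Cas9 coding sequence is annotated, so the nuclease must be provided separately. Downstream of the guide cassette, an EF-1α core promoter with intron A sequences precedes puromycin N-acetyltransferase and then mCherry. These allow puromycin selection and red-fluorescence tracking of transduced cells. The element linking the two reading frames is not annotated. The depositor describes it simply as an experimental plasmid.
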