Features (pLannotate 1.2.2; 33 found; start..end, strand, type, name):
     14..80      +  CDS            small t antigen (fragment): SV40 (simian virus 40) small t antigen
    106..317     +  promoter       EF-1α core promoter: core promoter for human elongation factor EF-1α
    318..426     +  intron         EF-1α intron A (fragment): intron upstream of the start codon of human EF-1α
   1052..1255    +  intron         EF-1α intron A: truncated intron upstream of the start codon of human EF-1α
   1277..1873    +  CDS            PuroR (fragment): puromycin N-acetyltransferase; pac from Streptomyces; confers resistance to puromycin
   1949..2656    +  CDS            mCherry: mCherry is a basic (constitutively fluorescent) red fluorescent protein published in 2004, derived from Discosoma sp.. It is reported to be a very rapidly-maturing monomer with low acid sensitivity.
   2675..3263    +  misc_feature   WPRE: woodchuck hepatitis virus posttranscriptional regulatory element
   3314..3333    +  misc_feature   cPPT/CTS (fragment): central polypurine tract and central termination sequence of HIV-1
   3335..3568    +  LTR            3' LTR (ΔU3): self-inactivating 3' long terminal repeat (LTR) from HIV-1
   3646..3767    +  polyA_signal   SV40 poly(A) signal: SV40 polyadenylation signal
   3807..3942    +  rep_origin     SV40 ori: SV40 origin of replication
   3963..3981    -  promoter       T7 promoter: promoter for bacteriophage T7 RNA polymerase
   3989..4144    +  CDS            lacZα (fragment): LacZα fragment of β-galactosidase; lacZ fragment
   4149..4577    +  rep_origin     f1 ori (sequence partly withheld): f1 bacteriophage origin of replication; arrow indicates direction of (+) strand synthesis
   4630..4734    +  promoter       AmpR promoter: bla
   4735..5595    +  CDS            AmpR: β-lactamase; bla; confers resistance to ampicillin, carbenicillin, and related antibiotics
   5766..6354    +  rep_origin     ori: high-copy-number ColE1/pMB1/pBR322/pUC origin of replication
   6537..6629    +  CDS            lacI (fragment): lac repressor; lacI; The lac repressor binds to the lac operator to inhibit transcription in E. coli. This inhibition can be relieved by adding lactose or isopropyl-β-D-thiogalactopyranoside (IPTG).
   6642..6663    +  protein_bind   CAP binding site: CAP binding activates transcription in the presence of cAMP. E. coli catabolite activator protein
   6678..6708    +  promoter       lac promoter: promoter for the E. coli lac operon
   6716..6732    +  protein_bind   lac operator: The lac repressor binds to the lac operator to inhibit transcription in E. coli. This inhibition can be relieved by adding lactose or isopropyl-β-D-thiogalactopyranoside (IPTG). lac repressor encoded by lacI
   6777..6795    +  promoter       T3 promoter: promoter for bacteriophage T3 RNA polymerase
   6823..7049    +  promoter       RSV promoter: Rous sarcoma virus enhancer/promoter
   7050..7230    +  LTR            5' LTR (truncated): truncated 5' long terminal repeat (LTR) from HIV-1
   7277..7402    +  misc_feature   HIV-1 Ψ: packaging signal of human immunodeficiency virus type 1
   7386..7749    +  CDS            HIV-1 gag (fragment): gag protein from human immunodeficiency virus 1; gag
   7895..8128    +  misc_feature   RRE: The Rev response element (RRE) of HIV-1 allows for Rev-dependent mRNA export from the nucleus to the cytoplasm.
   8505..8531    +  CDS            Rev (fragment): human immunodeficiency virus 1 (HIV-1) Rev protein; rev; enhances nuclear export of unspliced and incompletely spliced viral mRNAs
   8535..8775    +  promoter       U6 promoter: RNA polymerase III promoter for human U6 snRNA
   8805..8880    +  misc_RNA       gRNA scaffold: guide RNA scaffold for the Streptococcus pyogenes CRISPR/Cas9 system
   8887..9101    +  promoter       H1 promoter: human H1 RNA promoter
   9130..9205    +  misc_RNA       gRNA scaffold: guide RNA scaffold for the Streptococcus pyogenes CRISPR/Cas9 system
   9261..9378    +  misc_feature   cPPT/CTS: central polypurine tract and central termination sequence of HIV-1
>Addgene plasmid #78539 | pDECKO-mCherry MALAT1_Enhancer.4 | depositor full sequence | sequence record 157026 | pDECKO-mCherry MALAT1_Enhancer.4 sequence 9430 bps
CCCGGGTGCAAAGATGGATAAAGTTTTAAACAGAGAGGAATCTTTGCAGCTAATGGACCTTCTAGGTCTT
GAAAGGAGTGGGAATTGGCTCCGGTGCCCGTCAGTGGGCAGAGCGCACATCGCCCACAGTCCCCGAGAAG
TTGGGGGGAGGGGTCGGCAATTGATCCGGTGCCTAGAGAAGGTGGCGCGGGGTAAACTGGGAAAGTGATG
TCGTGTACTGGCTCCGCCTTTTTCCCGAGGGTGGGGGAGAACCGTATATAAGTGCAGTAGTCGCCGTGAA
CGTTCTTTTTCGCAACGGGTTTGCCGCCAGAACACAGGTAAGTGCCGTGTGTGGTTCCCGCGGGCCTGGC
CTCTTTACGGGTTATGGCCCTTGCGTGCCTTGAATTACTTCCACTGGCTGCAGTACGTGATTCTTGATCC
CGAGCTTCGGGTTGGAAGTGGGTGGGAGAGTTCGAGGCCTTGCGCTTAAGGAGCCCCTTCGCCTCGTGCT
TGAGTTGAGGCCTGGCCTGGGCGCTGGGGCCGCCGCGTGCGAATCTGGTGGCACCTTCGCGCCTGTCTCG
CTGCTTTCGATAAGTCTCTAGCCATTTAAAATTTTTGATGACCTGCTGCGACGCTTTTTTTCTGGCAAGA
TAGTCTTGTAAATGCGGGCCAAGATCTGCACACTGGTATTTCGGTTTTTGGGGCCGCGGGCGGCGACGGG
GCCCGTGCGTCCCAGCGCACATGTTCGGCGAGGCGGGGCCTGCGAGCGCGGCCACCGAGAATCGGACGGG
GGTAGTCTCAAGCTGGCCGGCCTGCTCTGGTGCCTGGCCTCGCGCCGCCGTGTATCGCCCCGCCCTGGGC
GGCAAGGCTGGCCCGGTCGGCACCAGTTGCGTGAGCGGAAAGATGGCCGCTTCCCGGCCCTGCTGCAGGG
AGCTCAAAATGGAGGACGCGGCGCTCGGGAGAGCGGGCGGGTGAGTCACCCACACAAAGGAAAAGGGCCT
TTCCGTCCTCAGCCGTCGCTTCATGTGACTCCACGGAGTACCGGGCGCCGTCCAGGCACCTCGATTAGTT
CTCGAGCTTTTGGAGTACGTCGTCTTTAGGTTGGGGGGAGGGGTTTTATGCGATGGAGTTTCCCCACACT
GAGTGGGTGGAGACTGAAGTTAGGCCAGCTTGGCACTTGATGTAATTCTCCTTGGAATTTGCCCTTTTTG
AGTTTGGATCTTGGTTCATTCTCAAGCCTCAGACAGTGGTTCAAAGTTTTTTTCTTCCATTTCAGGTGTC
GTGACGTACGGCCACCATGACCGAGTACAAGCCCACGGTGCGCCTCGCCACCCGCGACGACGTCCCCAGG
GCCGTACGCACCCTCGCCGCCGCGTTCGCCGACTACCCCGCCACGCGCCACACCGTCGATCCGGACCGCC
ACATCGAGCGGGTCACCGAGCTGCAAGAACTCTTCCTCACGCGCGTCGGGCTCGACATCGGCAAGGTGTG
GGTCGCGGACGACGGCGCCGCCGTGGCGGTCTGGACCACGCCGGAGAGCGTCGAAGCGGGGGCGGTGTTC
GCCGAGATCGGCCCGCGCATGGCCGAGTTGAGCGGTTCCCGGCTGGCCGCGCAGCAACAGATGGAAGGCC
TCCTGGCGCCGCACCGGCCCAAGGAGCCCGCGTGGTTCCTGGCCACCGTCGGAGTCTCGCCCGACCACCA
GGGCAAGGGTCTGGGCAGCGCCGTCGTGCTCCCCGGAGTGGAGGCGGCCGAGCGCGCCGGGGTGCCCGCC
TTCCTGGAGACCTCCGCGCCCCGCAACCTCCCCTTCTACGAGCGGCTCGGCTTCACCGTCACCGCCGACG
TCGAGGTGCCCGAAGGACCGCGCACCTGGTGCATGACCCGCAAGCCCGGTGCCGGATCGGGAGAGGGCAG
AGGAAGTCTGCTAACATGCGGTGACGTCGAGGAGAATCCTGGCCCACCGGTCGCCACCATGGTGAGCAAG
GGCGAGGAGGATAACATGGCCATCATCAAGGAGTTCATGCGCTTCAAGGTGCACATGGAGGGCTCCGTGA
ACGGCCACGAGTTCGAGATCGAGGGCGAGGGCGAGGGCCGCCCCTACGAGGGCACCCAGACCGCCAAGCT
GAAGGTGACCAAGGGTGGCCCCCTGCCCTTCGCCTGGGACATCCTGTCCCCTCAGTTCATGTACGGCTCC
AAGGCCTACGTGAAGCACCCCGCCGACATCCCCGACTACTTGAAGCTGTCCTTCCCCGAGGGCTTCAAGT
GGGAGCGCGTGATGAACTTCGAGGACGGCGGCGTGGTGACCGTGACCCAGGACTCCTCCCTGCAGGACGG
CGAGTTCATCTACAAGGTGAAGCTGCGCGGCACCAACTTCCCCTCCGACGGCCCCGTAATGCAGAAGAAG
ACCATGGGCTGGGAGGCCTCCTCCGAGCGGATGTACCCCGAGGACGGCGCCCTGAAGGGCGAGATCAAGC
AGAGGCTGAAGCTGAAGGACGGCGGCCACTACGACGCTGAGGTCAAGACCACCTACAAGGCCAAGAAGCC
CGTGCAGCTGCCCGGCGCCTACAACGTCAACATCAAGTTGGACATCACCTCCCACAACGAGGACTACACC
ATCGTGGAACAGTACGAACGCGCCGAGGGCCGCCACTCCACCGGCGGCATGGACGAGCTGTACAAGTAAA
CGCGTTAAGTCGACAATCAACCTCTGGATTACAAAATTTGTGAAAGATTGACTGGTATTCTTAACTATGT
TGCTCCTTTTACGCTATGTGGATACGCTGCTTTAATGCCTTTGTATCATGCTATTGCTTCCCGTATGGCT
TTCATTTTCTCCTCCTTGTATAAATCCTGGTTGCTGTCTCTTTATGAGGAGTTGTGGCCCGTTGTCAGGC
AACGTGGCGTGGTGTGCACTGTGTTTGCTGACGCAACCCCCACTGGTTGGGGCATTGCCACCACCTGTCA
GCTCCTTTCCGGGACTTTCGCTTTCCCCCTCCCTATTGCCACGGCGGAACTCATCGCCGCCTGCCTTGCC
CGCTGCTGGACAGGGGCTCGGCTGTTGGGCACTGACAATTCCGTGGTGTTGTCGGGGAAATCATCGTCCT
TTCCTTGGCTGCTCGCCTGTGTTGCCACCTGGATTCTGCGCGGGACGTCCTTCTGCTACGTCCCTTCGGC
CCTCAATCCAGCGGACCTTCCTTCCCGCGGCCTGCTGCCGGCTCTGCGGCCTCTTCCGCGTCTTCGCCTT
CGCCCTCAGACGAGTCGGATCTCCCTTTGGGCCGCCTCCCCGCGTCGACTTTAAGACCAATGACTTACAA
GGCAGCTGTAGATCTTAGCCACTTTTTAAAAGAAAAGGGGGGACTGGAAGGGCTAATTCACTCCCAACGA
AGACAAGATCTGCTTTTTGCTTGTACTGGGTCTCTCTGGTTAGACCAGATCTGAGCCTGGGAGCTCTCTG
GCTAACTAGGGAACCCACTGCTTAAGCCTCAATAAAGCTTGCCTTGAGTGCTTCAAGTAGTGTGTGCCCG
TCTGTTGTGTGACTCTGGTAACTAGAGATCCCTCAGACCCTTTTAGTCAGTGTGGAAAATCTCTAGCAGT
ACGTATAGTAGTTCATGTCATCTTATTATTCAGTATTTATAACTTGCAAAGAAATGAATATCAGAGAGTG
AGAGGAACTTGTTTATTGCAGCTTATAATGGTTACAAATAAAGCAATAGCATCACAAATTTCACAAATAA
AGCATTTTTTTCACTGCATTCTAGTTGTGGTTTGTCCAAACTCATCAATGTATCTTATCATGTCTGGCTC
TAGCTATCCCGCCCCTAACTCCGCCCATCCCGCCCCTAACTCCGCCCAGTTCCGCCCATTCTCCGCCCCA
TGGCTGACTAATTTTTTTTATTTATGCAGAGGCCGAGGCCGCCTCGGCCTCTGAGCTATTCCAGAAGTAG
TGAGGAGGCTTTTTTGGAGGCCTAGGGACGTACCCAATTCGCCCTATAGTGAGTCGTATTACGCGCGCTC
ACTGGCCGTCGTTTTACAACGTCGTGACTGGGAAAACCCTGGCGTTACCCAACTTAATCGCCTTGCAGCA
CATCCCCCTTTCGCCAGCTGGCGTAATAGCGAAGAGGCCCGCACCGATCGCCCTTCCCAACAGTTGCGCA
GCCTGAATGGCGAATGGG
[124 nt withheld, positions 4149-4272]
C
[91 nt withheld, positions 4274-4364]
A
[49 nt withheld, positions 4366-4414]
CCTTTGACGTTGGAGTCCACGTTCTTT
[37 nt withheld, positions 4442-4478]
ACCCTATCTCGGTCTATTCTTTTGATTTATAAGGGATTTTGCCGATTTCGGCCTATTGGTTAAAAAATGA
GCTGATTTAACAAAAATTTAACGCGAATTTTAACAAAATATTAACGCTTACAATTTAGGTGGCACTTTTC
GGGGAAATGTGCGCGGAACCCCTATTTGTTTATTTTTCTAAATACATTCAAATATGTATCCGCTCATGAG
ACAATAACCCTGATAAATGCTTCAATAATATTGAAAAAGGAAGAGTATGAGTATTCAACATTTCCGTGTC
GCCCTTATTCCCTTTTTTGCGGCATTTTGCCTTCCTGTTTTTGCTCACCCAGAAACGCTGGTGAAAGTAA
AAGATGCTGAAGATCAGTTGGGTGCACGAGTGGGTTACATCGAACTGGATCTCAACAGCGGTAAGATCCT
TGAGAGTTTTCGCCCCGAAGAACGTTTTCCAATGATGAGCACTTTTAAAGTTCTGCTATGTGGCGCGGTA
TTATCCCGTATTGACGCCGGGCAAGAGCAACTCGGTCGCCGCATACACTATTCTCAGAATGACTTGGTTG
AGTACTCACCAGTCACAGAAAAGCATCTTACGGATGGCATGACAGTAAGAGAATTATGCAGTGCTGCCAT
AACCATGAGTGATAACACTGCGGCCAACTTACTTCTGACAACGATCGGAGGACCGAAGGAGCTAACCGCT
TTTTTGCACAACATGGGGGATCATGTAACTCGCCTTGATCGTTGGGAACCGGAGCTGAATGAAGCCATAC
CAAACGACGAGCGTGACACCACGATGCCTGTAGCAATGGCAACAACGTTGCGCAAACTATTAACTGGCGA
ACTACTTACTCTAGCTTCCCGGCAACAATTAATAGACTGGATGGAGGCGGATAAAGTTGCAGGACCACTT
CTGCGCTCGGCCCTTCCGGCTGGCTGGTTTATTGCTGATAAATCTGGAGCCGGTGAGCGTGGGTCTCGCG
GTATCATTGCAGCACTGGGGCCAGATGGTAAGCCCTCCCGTATCGTAGTTATCTACACGACGGGGAGTCA
GGCAACTATGGATGAACGAAATAGACAGATCGCTGAGATAGGTGCCTCACTGATTAAGCATTGGTAACTG
TCAGACCAAGTTTACTCATATATACTTTAGATTGATTTAAAACTTCATTTTTAATTTAAAAGGATCTAGG
TGAAGATCCTTTTTGATAATCTCATGACCAAAATCCCTTAACGTGAGTTTTCGTTCCACTGAGCGTCAGA
CCCCGTAGAAAAGATCAAAGGATCTTCTTGAGATCCTTTTTTTCTGCGCGTAATCTGCTGCTTGCAAACA
AAAAAACCACCGCTACCAGCGGTGGTTTGTTTGCCGGATCAAGAGCTACCAACTCTTTTTCCGAAGGTAA
CTGGCTTCAGCAGAGCGCAGATACCAAATACTGTTCTTCTAGTGTAGCCGTAGTTAGGCCACCACTTCAA
GAACTCTGTAGCACCGCCTACATACCTCGCTCTGCTAATCCTGTTACCAGTGGCTGCTGCCAGTGGCGAT
AAGTCGTGTCTTACCGGGTTGGACTCAAGACGATAGTTACCGGATAAGGCGCAGCGGTCGGGCTGAACGG
GGGGTTCGTGCACACAGCCCAGCTTGGAGCGAACGACCTACACCGAACTGAGATACCTACAGCGTGAGCT
ATGAGAAAGCGCCACGCTTCCCGAAGGGAGAAAGGCGGACAGGTATCCGGTAAGCGGCAGGGTCGGAACA
GGAGAGCGCACGAGGGAGCTTCCAGGGGGAAACGCCTGGTATCTTTATAGTCCTGTCGGGTTTCGCCACC
TCTGACTTGAGCGTCGATTTTTGTGATGCTCGTCAGGGGGGCGGAGCCTATGGAAAAACGCCAGCAACGC
GGCCTTTTTACGGTTCCTGGCCTTTTGCTGGCCTTTTGCTCACATGTTCTTTCCTGCGTTATCCCCTGAT
TCTGTGGATAACCGTATTACCGCCTTTGAGTGAGCTGATACCGCTCGCCGCAGCCGAACGACCGAGCGCA
GCGAGTCAGTGAGCGAGGAAGCGGAAGAGCGCCCAATACGCAAACCGCCTCTCCCCGCGCGTTGGCCGAT
TCATTAATGCAGCTGGCACGACAGGTTTCCCGACTGGAAAGCGGGCAGTGAGCGCAACGCAATTAATGTG
AGTTAGCTCACTCATTAGGCACCCCAGGCTTTACACTTTATGCTTCCGGCTCGTATGTTGTGTGGAATTG
TGAGCGGATAACAATTTCACACAGGAAACAGCTATGACCATGATTACGCCAAGCGCGCAATTAACCCTCA
CTAAAGGGAACAAAAGCTGGAGCTGCAAGCTTAATGTAGTCTTATGCAATACTCTTGTAGTCTTGCAACA
TGGTAACGATGAGTTAGCAACATGCCTTACAAGGAGAGAAAAAGCACCGTGCATGCCGATTGGTGGAAGT
AAGGTGGTACGATCGTGCCTTATTAGGAAGGCAACAGACGGGTCTGACATGGATTGGACGAACCACTGAA
TTGCCGCATTGCAGAGATATTGTATTTAAGTGCCTAGCTCGATACATAAACGGGTCTCTCTGGTTAGACC
AGATCTGAGCCTGGGAGCTCTCTGGCTAACTAGGGAACCCACTGCTTAAGCCTCAATAAAGCTTGCCTTG
AGTGCTTCAAGTAGTGTGTGCCCGTCTGTTGTGTGACTCTGGTAACTAGAGATCCCTCAGACCCTTTTAG
TCAGTGTGGAAAATCTCTAGCAGTGGCGCCCGAACAGGGACTTGAAAGCGAAAGGGAAACCAGAGGAGCT
CTCTCGACGCAGGACTCGGCTTGCTGAAGCGCGCACGGCAAGAGGCGAGGGGCGGCGACTGGTGAGTACG
CCAAAAATTTTGACTAGCGGAGGCTAGAAGGAGAGAGATGGGTGCGAGAGCGTCAGTATTAAGCGGGGGA
GAATTAGATCGCGATGGGAAAAAATTCGGTTAAGGCCAGGGGGAAAGAAAAAATATAAATTAAAACATAT
AGTATGGGCAAGCAGGGAGCTAGAACGATTCGCAGTTAATCCTGGCCTGTTAGAAACATCAGAAGGCTGT
AGACAAATACTGGGACAGCTACAACCATCCCTTCAGACAGGATCAGAAGAACTTAGATCATTATATAATA
CAGTAGCAACCCTCTATTGTGTGCATCAAAGGATAGAGATAAAAGACACCAAGGAAGCTTTAGACAAGAT
AGAGGAAGAGCAAAACAAAAGTAAGACCACCGCACAGCAAGCGGCCGCTGATCTTCAGACCTGGAGGAGG
AGATATGAGGGACAATTGGAGAAGTGAATTATATAAATATAAAGTAGTAAAAATTGAACCATTAGGAGTA
GCACCCACCAAGGCAAAGAGAAGAGTGGTGCAGAGAGAAAAAAGAGCAGTGGGAATAGGAGCTTTGTTCC
TTGGGTTCTTGGGAGCAGCAGGAAGCACTATGGGCGCAGCGTCAATGACGCTGACGGTACAGGCCAGACA
ATTATTGTCTGGTATAGTGCAGCAGCAGAACAATTTGCTGAGGGCTATTGAGGCGCAACAGCATCTGTTG
CAACTCACAGTCTGGGGCATCAAGCAGCTCCAGGCAAGAATCCTGGCTGTGGAAAGATACCTAAAGGATC
AACAGCTCCTGGGGATTTGGGGTTGCTCTGGAAAACTCATTTGCACCACTGCTGTGCCTTGGAATGCTAG
TTGGAGTAATAAATCTCTGGAACAGATTTGGAATCACACGACCTGGATGGAGTGGGACAGAGAAATTAAC
AATTACACAAGCTTAATACACTCCTTAATTGAAGAATCGCAAAACCAGCAAGAAAAGAATGAACAAGAAT
TATTGGAATTAGATAAATGGGCAAGTTTGTGGAATTGGTTTAACATAACAAATTGGCTGTGGTATATAAA
ATTATTCATAATGATAGTAGGAGGCTTGGTAGGTTTAAGAATAGTTTTTGCTGTACTTTCTATAGTGAAT
AGAGTTAGGCAGGGATATTCACCATTATCGTTTCAGACCCACCTCCCAACCCCGAGGGGACCCAGAGAGG
GCCTATTTCCCATGATTCCTTCATATTTGCATATACGATACAAGGCTGTTAGAGAGATAATTAGAATTAA
TTTGACTGTAAACACAAAGATATTAGTACAAAATACGTGACGTAGAAAGTAATAATTTCTTGGGTAGTTT
GCAGTTTTAAAATTATGTTTTAAAATGGACTATCATATGCTTACCGTAACTTGAAAGTATTTCGATTTCT
TGGCTTTATACATCTTGTGGAAAGGACGAAACACCGGCAGGTCACGCAGGCCCCCAGTTTTAGAGCTAGA
AATAGCAAGTTAAAATAAGGCTAGTCCGTTATCAACTTGAAAAAGTGGCACCGAGTCGGTGCTTTTTTGA
ACGCTGACGTCATCAACCCGCTCCAAGGAATCGCGGGCCCAGTGTCACTAGGCGGGAACACCCAGCGCGC
GTGCGCCCTGGCAGGAAGATGGCTGTGAGGGACAGGGGAGTGGCGCCCTGCAATATTTGCATGTCGCTAT
GTGTTCTGGGAAATCACCATAAACGTGAAATGTCTTTGGATTTGGGAGTCTTATAAGTTCTGTATGAGAC
CACTCTTTCCCGCACCAGCCCAAGGCTGCATGTTTTAGAGCTAGAAATAGCAAGTTAAAATAAGGCTAGT
CCGTTATCAACTTGAAAAAGTGGCACCGAGTCGGTGCTTTTTTAAGCTTGGCGTAACTAGATCTTGAGAC
AAATGGCAGTATTCATCCACAATTTTAAAAGAAAAGGGGGGATTGGGGGGTACAGTGCAGGGGAAAGAAT
AGTAGACATAATAGCAACAGACATACAAACTAAAGAATTACAAAAACAAATTACAAAAATTCAAAATTTT
CGGGTTTATTACAGGGACAGCAGAGATCCACTTTGGCGCCGGCTCGAGGGGG
