>Addgene plasmid #78539 | pDECKO-mCherry MALAT1_Enhancer.4 | addgene partial sequence | sequence record 151895 | pCDF1-R2 5'-CCA ACT TCT CGG GGA CTG T-3'
TGACGGGCACCGGAGCCAATTCCCACTCCTTTCAAGACCTAGAAGGTCCATTAGCTGCAAAGATTCCTCT
CTGTTTAAAACTTTATCCATCTTTGCACCCGGGCCCCCTCGAGCCGGCGCCAAAGTGGATCTCTGCTGTC
CCTGTAATAAACCCGAAAATTTTGAATTTTTGTAATTTGTTTTTGTAATTCTTTAGTTTGTATGTCTGTT
GCTATTATGTCTACTATTCTTTCCCCTGCACTGTACCCCCCAATCCCCCCTTTTCTTTTAAAATTGTGGA
TGAATACTGCCATTTGTCTCAAGATCTAGTTACGCCAAGCTTAAAAAAGCACCGACTCGGTGCCACTTTT
TCAAGTTGATAACGGACTAGCCTTATTTTAACTTGCTATTTCTAGCTCTAAAACATGCAGCCTTGGGCTG
GTGCGGGAAAGAGTGGTCTCATACAGAACTTATAAGACTCCCAAATCCAAAGACATTTCACGTTTATGGT
GATTTCCCAGAACACATAGCGACATGCAAATATTGCAGGGCGCCACTCCCCTGTCCCTCACAGCCATCTT
CCTGCCAGGGCGCACGCGCGCTGGGTGTTCCCGCCTAGTGACACTGGGCCCGCGATTCCTTGGAGCGGGT
TGATGACGTCAGCGTTCAAAAAAGCACCGACTCGGTGCCACTTTTTCAAGTTGATAACGGACTAGCCTTA
TTTTAACTTGCTATTTCTAGCTCTAAAACTGGGGGCCTGCGTGACCTGCCGGTGTTTCGTCCTTTCCACA
AGATATATAAAGCCAAGAAATCGAAATACTTTCAAGTTACGGTAAGCATATGATAGTCCATTTTAAAACA
TAATTTTAAAACTGCAAACTACCCAAGAAATTATTACTTTCTACGTCACGTATTTTGTACTAATATCTTT
GTGTTTAC
