>Addgene plasmid #78539 | pDECKO-mCherry MALAT1_Enhancer.4 | addgene partial sequence | sequence record 151898 | Puro-F2 5'-ctcggcttcaccgtcacc-3'
CGAAGGACCGCGCACCTGGTGCATGACCCGCAAGCCCGGTGCCGGATCGGGAGAGGGCAGAGGAAGTCTG
CTAACATGCGGTGACGTCGAGGAGAATCCTGGCCCACCGGTCGCCACCATGGTGAGCAAGGGCGAGGAGG
ATAACATGGCCATCATCAAGGAGTTCATGCGCTTCAAGGTGCACATGGAGGGCTCCGTGAACGGCCACGA
GTTCGAGATCGAGGGCGAGGGCGAGGGCCGCCCCTACGAGGGCACCCAGACCGCCAAGCTGAAGGTGACC
AAGGGTGGCCCCCTGCCCTTCGCCTGGGACATCCTGTCCCCTCAGTTCATGTACGGCTCCAAGGCCTACG
TGAAGCACCCCGCCGACATCCCCGACTACTTGAAGCTGTCCTTCCCCGAGGGCTTCAAGTGGGAGCGCGT
GATGAACTTCGAGGACGGCGGCGTGGTGACCGTGACCCAGGACTCCTCCCTGCAGGACGGCGAGTTCATC
TACAAGGTGAAGCTGCGCGGCACCAACTTCCCCTCCGACGGCCCCGTAATGCAGAAGAAGACCATGGGCT
GGGAGGCCTCCTCCGAGCGGATGTACCCCGAGGACGGCGCCCTGAAGGGCGAGATCAAGCAGAGGCTGAA
GCTGAAGGACGGCGGCCACTACGACGCTGAGGTCAAGACCACCTACAAGGCCAAGAAGCCCGTGCAGCTG
CCCGGCGCCTACAACGTCAACATCAAGTTGGACATCACCTCCCACAACGAGGACTACACCATCGTGGAAC
AGTACGAACGCGCCGAGGGCCGCCACTCCACCGGCGGCATGGACGAGCTGTACAAGTAAACGCGTTAAGT
CGACAATCAACCTCTGGATTACAAAATTTGTGAAAGATTGACTGGTATTCTTAACTATGTTGCTCCTTTT
ACGCTATGTGGATACGCTGCTTTAATGCCTTTGTATCATGCTATTGCTTCCCGTATGGCTTTCATTTTCT
CCTCCTTGTATAAATCCTGGTTGCTGTCTCTTTATGAGGAGTTGTGGCCCGTTGTCAGGCAACGTGGCGT
GGTGTGCAC
